Addgene plasmid #228923: sg_Snrpa_i2-ipUSEPR-TR657
Purpose: Knockdown of Snrpa in mammalian cells
Depositing lab: Sika Zheng. Depositing organization: University of California, Riverside. Publication: Epistatic interactions between NMD and TRP53 control progenitor cell maintenance and brain size. Lin L, Zhao J, Kubota N, Li Z, Lam YL, Nguyen LP, Yang L, Pokharel SP, Blue SM, Yee BA, Chen R, Yeo GW, Chen CW, Chen L, Zheng S. Neuron. 2024 Jul 3;112(13):2157-2176.e12. doi: 10.1016/j.neuron.2024.04.006. Epub 2024 May 1. PubMed 38697111.
Backbone
  Vector backbone: sgTR657_ipUSEPR
  Vector type: Lentiviral
Growth in bacteria
  Bacterial resistance: Ampicillin, 100 μg/mL
  Growth temperature: 37°C
  Growth strain: NEB Stable
  Copy number: Unknown
Gene/Insert
  Gene/Insert name: sg_Snrpa_i2
  gRNA/shRNA sequence: GTAATCACGGCGGGCAAACT
  Species: M. musculus (mouse)
  Entrez Gene: Snrpa (a.k.a. C430021M15Rik, Rnu1a-1, Rnu1a1, U1-A, U1A)
Terms and licenses: Academic/Nonprofit Terms; Industry Terms: Not Available to Industry
How to cite: sg_Snrpa_i2-ipUSEPR-TR657 was a gift from Sika Zheng (Addgene plasmid # 228923 ; http://n2t.net/addgene:228923 ; RRID:Addgene_228923)
