[The description below was written by a language model from this plasmid's Addgene catalogue record and pLannotate feature annotations shown in this document.]
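Description:
sg_Snrpa_i2-ipUSEPR-TR657 is a lentiviral single-guide RNA expression plasmid built on the sgTR657_ipUSEPR backbone and designed to target mouse Snrpa, which encodes the U1 snRNP component U1A. In bacteria it is maintained through a high-copy ColE1/pUC-type origin and selected with ampicillin via the β-lactamase gene and its native promoter. A fragment of the pBR322 bom region is also present.

The viral portion is arranged as an HIV-1-derived transfer vector. A CMV enhancer/promoter sits upstream of a truncated 5' LTR to drive genomic RNA production in packaging cells. It is followed by the Ψ packaging signal with a partial gag sequence, the Rev response element for Rev-dependent nuclear export, and the cPPT/CTS element that aids nuclear import of the provirus. A human U6 RNA polymerase III promoter drives the Snrpa-specific guide, which is fused to a Streptococcus pyogenes Cas9 scaffold (annotated as a tracrRNA fragment). Downstream, an EF-1α core promoter expresses puromycin N-acetyltransferase followed by the far-red fluorescent protein TagRFP657. The short gap between the two coding regions suggests a linking element, but the feature table does not annotate one. A WPRE enhances transcript expression ahead of the 3' LTR region, which is annotated as a nef fragment plus a truncated LTR.

No Cas9 gene is annotated, so the nuclease must be supplied separately in the target cells. The stated purpose is knockdown of Snrpa in mammalian cells, and transduced cells can be selected with puromycin or tracked and sorted by far-red fluorescence.
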