Features (pLannotate 1.2.2; 21 found; start..end, strand, type, name):
     30..82      -  misc_feature   bom (fragment): basis of mobility region from pBR322
    237..616     +  enhancer       CMV enhancer: human cytomegalovirus immediate early enhancer
    617..816     +  promoter       CMV promoter: human cytomegalovirus (CMV) immediate early promoter
    834..1014    +  LTR            5' LTR (truncated): truncated 5' long terminal repeat (LTR) from HIV-1
   1061..1186    +  misc_feature   HIV-1 Ψ: packaging signal of human immunodeficiency virus type 1
   1170..1508    +  CDS            HIV-1 gag (fragment): gag protein from human immunodeficiency virus 1; gag
   1683..1916    +  misc_feature   RRE: The Rev response element (RRE) of HIV-1 allows for Rev-dependent mRNA export from the nucleus to the cytoplasm.
   2293..2393    +  CDS            Rev (fragment): human immunodeficiency virus 1 (HIV-1) Rev protein; rev; enhances nuclear export of unspliced and incompletely spliced viral mRNAs
   2443..2560    +  misc_feature   cPPT/CTS: central polypurine tract and central termination sequence of HIV-1
   2653..2893    +  promoter       U6 promoter: RNA polymerase III promoter for human U6 snRNA
   2940..3007    +  misc_RNA       tracrRNA (fragment): trans-activating CRISPR RNA for the Streptococcus pyogenes CRISPR/Cas9 system
   3069..3280    +  promoter       EF-1α core promoter: core promoter for human elongation factor EF-1α
   3331..3927    +  CDS            PuroR (fragment): puromycin N-acetyltransferase; pac from Streptomyces; confers resistance to puromycin
   4006..4707    +  CDS            TagRFP657: far-red monomeric fluorescent protein with an emission peak at 657 nm (Morozova et al., 2010) derived from mKate
   4730..5318    +  misc_feature   WPRE: woodchuck hepatitis virus posttranscriptional regulatory element
   5319..5338    +  misc_feature   MCS (fragment): pBluescript multiple cloning site
   5340..5840    +  CDS            nef (fragment): NEF_HV1LA - Experimental evidence at protein level: Swiss-Prot protein existence level 1. Extracellular Nef protein targets CD4(+) T-lymphocytes for apoptosis by interacting with CXCR4 surface receptors. From Human immunodeficiency virus type 1 group M subtype B (isolate Lai) (HIV-1).
   5847..6027    +  LTR            5' LTR (truncated): truncated 5' long terminal repeat (LTR) from HIV-1
   6089..6677    -  rep_origin     ori: high-copy-number ColE1/pMB1/pBR322/pUC origin of replication
   6848..7708    -  CDS            AmpR: β-lactamase; bla; confers resistance to ampicillin, carbenicillin, and related antibiotics
   7709..7813    -  promoter       AmpR promoter: bla
>Addgene plasmid #228923 | sg_Snrpa_i2-ipUSEPR-TR657 | addgene full sequence | sequence record 457222 | Addgene NGS Result
TCGACGGATCGGGAGATCTCCCGATCCCCTATGGTGCACTCTCAGTACAATCTGCTCTGATGCCGCATAG
TTAAGCCAGTATCTGCTCCCTGCTTGTGTGTTGGAGGTCGCTGAGTAGTGCGCGAGCAAAATTTAAGCTA
CAACAAGGCAAGGCTTGACCGACAATTGCATGAAGAATCTGCTTAGGGTTAGGCGTTTTGCGCTGCTTCG
CGATGTACGGGCCAGATATACGCGTTGACATTGATTATTGACTAGTTATTAATAGTAATCAATTACGGGG
TCATTAGTTCATAGCCCATATATGGAGTTCCGCGTTACATAACTTACGGTAAATGGCCCGCCTGGCTGAC
CGCCCAACGACCCCCGCCCATTGACGTCAATAATGACGTATGTTCCCATAGTAACGCCAATAGGGACTTT
CCATTGACGTCAATGGGTGGAGTATTTACGGTAAACTGCCCACTTGGCAGTACATCAAGTGTATCATATG
CCAAGTACGCCCCCTATTGACGTCAATGACGGTAAATGGCCCGCCTGGCATTATGCCCAGTACATGACCT
TATGGGACTTTCCTACTTGGCAGTACATCTACGTATTAGTCATCGCTATTACCATGGTGATGCGGTTTTG
GCAGTACATCAATGGGCGTGGATAGCGGTTTGACTCACGGGGATTTCCAAGTCTCCACCCCATTGACGTC
AATGGGAGTTTGTTTTGGCACCAAAATCAACGGGACTTTCCAAAATGTCGTAACAACTCCGCCCCATTGA
CGCAAATGGGCGGTAGGCGTGTACGGTGGGAGGTCTATATAAGCAGCGCGTTTTGCCTGTACTGGGTCTC
TCTGGTTAGACCAGATCTGAGCCTGGGAGCTCTCTGGCTAACTAGGGAACCCACTGCTTAAGCCTCAATA
AAGCTTGCCTTGAGTGCTTCAAGTAGTGTGTGCCCGTCTGTTGTGTGACTCTGGTAACTAGAGATCCCTC
AGACCCTTTTAGTCAGTGTGGAAAATCTCTAGCAGTGGCGCCCGAACAGGGACTTGAAAGCGAAAGGGAA
ACCAGAGGAGCTCTCTCGACGCAGGACTCGGCTTGCTGAAGCGCGCACGGCAAGAGGCGAGGGGCGGCGA
CTGGTGAGTACGCCAAAAATTTTGACTAGCGGAGGCTAGAAGGAGAGAGATGGGTGCGAGAGCGTCAGTA
TTAAGCGGGGGAGAATTAGATCGCGATGGGAAAAAATTCGGTTAAGGCCAGGGGGAAAGAAAAAATATAA
ATTAAAACATATAGTATGGGCAAGCAGGGAGCTAGAACGATTCGCAGTTAATCCTGGCCTGTTAGAAACA
TCAGAAGGCTGTAGACAAATACTGGGACAGCTACAACCATCCCTTCAGACAGGATCAGAAGAACTTAGAT
CATTATATAATACAGTAGCAACCCTCTATTGTGTGCATCAAAGGATAGAGATAAAAGACACCAAGGAAGC
TTTAGACAAGATAGAGGAAGAGCAAAACAAAAGTAAGACCACCGCACAGCAAGCGGCCGGCCGCTGATCT
TCAGACCTGGAGGAGGAGATATGAGGGACAATTGGAGAAGTGAATTATATAAATATAAAGTAGTAAAAAT
TGAACCATTAGGAGTAGCACCCACCAAGGCAAAGAGAAGAGTGGTGCAGAGAGAAAAAAGAGCAGTGGGA
ATAGGAGCTTTGTTCCTTGGGTTCTTGGGAGCAGCAGGAAGCACTATGGGCGCAGCGTCAATGACGCTGA
CGGTACAGGCCAGACAATTATTGTCTGGTATAGTGCAGCAGCAGAACAATTTGCTGAGGGCTATTGAGGC
GCAACAGCATCTGTTGCAACTCACAGTCTGGGGCATCAAGCAGCTCCAGGCAAGAATCCTGGCTGTGGAA
AGATACCTAAAGGATCAACAGCTCCTGGGGATTTGGGGTTGCTCTGGAAAACTCATTTGCACCACTGCTG
TGCCTTGGAATGCTAGTTGGAGTAATAAATCTCTGGAACAGATTTGGAATCACACGACCTGGATGGAGTG
GGACAGAGAAATTAACAATTACACAAGCTTAATACACTCCTTAATTGAAGAATCGCAAAACCAGCAAGAA
AAGAATGAACAAGAATTATTGGAATTAGATAAATGGGCAAGTTTGTGGAATTGGTTTAACATAACAAATT
GGCTGTGGTATATAAAATTATTCATAATGATAGTAGGAGGCTTGGTAGGTTTAAGAATAGTTTTTGCTGT
ACTTTCTATAGTGAATAGAGTTAGGCAGGGATATTCACCATTATCGTTTCAGACCCACCTCCCAACCCCG
AGGGGACCCGACAGGCCCGAAGGAATAGAAGAAGAAGGTGGAGAGAGAGACAGAGACAGATCCATTCGAT
TAGTGAACGGATCGGCACTGCGTGCGCCAATTCTGCAGACAAATGGCAGTATTCATCCACAATTTTAAAA
GAAAAGGGGGGATTGGGGGGTACAGTGCAGGGGAAAGAATAGTAGACATAATAGCAACAGACATACAAAC
TAAAGAATTACAAAAACAAATTACAAAAATTCAAAATTTTCGGGTTTATTACAGGGACAGCAGAGATCCA
GTTTGGTTAGTACCGGGCCCGGGTCGACTAGTGATCAGTGTGAGGGAGTGTAAAGCTGGTTTGAGGGCCT
ATTTCCCATGATTCCTTCATATTTGCATATACGATACAAGGCTGTTAGAGAGATAATTAGAATTAATTTG
ACTGTAAACACAAAGATATTAGTACAAAATACGTGACGTAGAAAGTAATAATTTCTTGGGTAGTTTGCAG
TTTTAAAATTATGTTTTAAAATGGACTATCATATGCTTACCGTAACTTGAAAGTATTTCGATTTCTTGGC
TTTATATATCTTGTGGAAAGGACGAAACACCGTAATCACGGCGGGCAAACTGTTTAAGAGCTATGCTGGA
AACAGCATAGCAAGTTTAAATAAGGCTAGTCCGTTATCAACTTGAAAAAGTGGCACCGAGTCGGTGCTTT
TTTAAACCGCTGTTCCTAGGAATCCCGAGGCCTTCGAGTGGCTCCGGTGCCCGTCAGTGGGCAGAGCGCA
CATCGCCCACAGTCCCCGAGAAGTTGGGGGGAGGGGTCGGCAATTGAACCGGTGCCTAGAGAAGGTGGCG
CGGGGTAAACTGGGAAAGTGATGTCGTGTACTGGCTCCGCCTTTTTCCCGAGGGTGGGGGAGAACCGTAT
ATAAGTGCAGTAGTCGCCGTGAACGTTCTTTTTCGCAACGGGTTTGCCGCCAGAACACAGGTGTCGTGAC
GCGGGACCCGACATTAGCGCTACAGCTTAAGCGGGCCACCATGACCGAGTACAAGCCCACGGTGCGCCTC
GCCACCCGCGACGACGTCCCCAGGGCCGTACGCACCCTCGCCGCCGCGTTCGCCGACTACCCCGCCACGC
GCCACACCGTCGATCCGGACCGCCACATCGAGCGGGTCACCGAGCTGCAAGAACTCTTCCTCACGCGCGT
CGGGCTCGACATCGGCAAGGTGTGGGTCGCGGACGACGGCGCCGCCGTGGCGGTCTGGACCACGCCGGAG
AGCGTCGAAGCGGGGGCGGTGTTCGCCGAGATCGGCCCGCGCATGGCCGAGTTGAGCGGTTCCCGGCTGG
CCGCGCAGCAACAGATGGAAGGCCTCCTGGCGCCGCACCGGCCCAAGGAGCCCGCGTGGTTCCTGGCCAC
CGTCGGAGTCTCGCCCGACCACCAGGGCAAGGGTCTGGGCAGCGCCGTCGTGCTCCCCGGAGTGGAGGCG
GCCGAGCGCGCCGGGGTGCCCGCCTTCCTGGAGACCTCCGCGCCCCGCAACCTCCCCTTCTACGAGCGGC
TCGGCTTCACCGTCACCGCCGACGTCGAGGTGCCCGAAGGACCGCGCACCTGGTGCATGACCCGCAAGCC
CGGTGCCGCTAGCGGCAGCGGCGCCACCAACTTCAGCCTGCTGAAGCAGGCCGGCGACGTGGAGGAGAAC
CCCGGCCCCGGATCCATGAGCGAGCTGATCACCGAGAACATGCACATGAAGCTGTACATGGAGGGCACCG
TGAACAACCACCACTTCAAGTGCACATCCGAGGGCGAAGGCAAGCCCTACGAGGGCACCCAGACCCAGAG
AATCAAGGTGGTCGAGGGCGGCCCTCTCCCCTTCGCCTTCGACATCCTGGCTACCAGCTTCATGTACGGC
AGTCACACCTTCATCAACCACACCCAGGGCATCCCCGACTTCTGGAAGCAGTCCTTCCCTGAGGGCTTCA
CATGGGAGAGAGTCACCACATACGAAGACGGGGGCGTGCTGACCGCTACCCAGGACACCAGCCTCCAGGA
CGGCTGCCTCATCTACAACGTCAAGATCAGAGGGGTGAACTTCCCATCCAACGGCCCTGTGATGCAGAAG
AAAACACTCGGCTGGGAGGCCCACACCGAGATGCTGTACCCCGCTGACGGCGGCCTGGAAGGCAGAACCG
CGCTGGCCCTGAAGCTCGTGGGCGGGGGCCACCTGATCTGCAACTTCAAGACCACATACAGATCCAAGAA
ACCCGCTAAGAACCTCAAGATGCCCGGCGTCTACTATGTGGACTACAGACTGGAAAGAATCAAGGAGGCC
GACAAAGAGACCTACGTCGAGCAGCACGAGGTGGCTGTGGCCAGATACTGCGACCTCCCTAGCAAACTGG
GGCACAAGCTTAATTAATCTAGACCGCGGCGCGCCCGATAATCAACCTCTGGATTACAAAATTTGTGAAA
GATTGACTGGTATTCTTAACTATGTTGCTCCTTTTACGCTATGTGGATACGCTGCTTTAATGCCTTTGTA
TCATGCTATTGCTTCCCGTATGGCTTTCATTTTCTCCTCCTTGTATAAATCCTGGTTGCTGTCTCTTTAT
GAGGAGTTGTGGCCCGTTGTCAGGCAACGTGGCGTGGTGTGCACTGTGTTTGCTGACGCAACCCCCACTG
GTTGGGGCATTGCCACCACCTGTCAGCTCCTTTCCGGGACTTTCGCTTTCCCCCTCCCTATTGCCACGGC
GGAACTCATCGCCGCCTGCCTTGCCCGCTGCTGGACAGGGGCTCGGCTGTTGGGCACTGACAATTCCGTG
GTGTTGTCGGGGAAATCATCGTCCTTTCCTTGGCTGCTCGCCTGTGTTGCCACCTGGATTCTGCGCGGGA
CGTCCTTCTGCTACGTCCCTTCGGCCCTCAATCCAGCGGACCTTCCTTCCCGCGGCCTGCTGCCGGCTCT
GCGGCCTCTTCCGCGTCTTCGCCTTCGCCCTCAGACGAGTCGGATCTCCCTTTGGGCCGCCTCCCCGCAT
CGATACCGTCGACCTCGATCGAGACCTAGAAAAACATGGAGCAATCACAAGTAGCAATACAGCAGCTACC
AATGCTGATTGTGCCTGGCTAGAAGCACAAGAGGAGGAGGAGGTGGGTTTTCCAGTCACACCTCAGGTAC
CTTTAAGACCAATGACTTACAAGGCAGCTGTAGATCTTAGCCACTTTTTAAAAGAAAAGGGGGGACTGGA
AGGGCTAATTCACTCCCAACGAAGACAAGATATCCTTGATCTGTGGATCTACCACACACAAGGCTACTTC
CCTGATTGGCAGAACTACACACCAGGGCCAGGGATCAGATATCCACTGACCTTTGGATGGTGCTACAAGC
TAGTACCAGTTGAGCAAGAGAAGGTAGAAGAAGCCAATGAAGGAGAGAACACCCGCTTGTTACACCCTGT
GAGCCTGCATGGGATGGATGACCCGGAGAGAGAAGTATTAGAGTGGAGGTTTGACAGCCGCCTAGCATTT
CATCACATGGCCCGAGAGCTGCATCCGGACTGTACTGGGTCTCTCTGGTTAGACCAGATCTGAGCCTGGG
AGCTCTCTGGCTAACTAGGGAACCCACTGCTTAAGCCTCAATAAAGCTTGCCTTGAGTGCTTCAAGTAGT
GTGTGCCCGTCTGTTGTGTGACTCTGGTAACTAGAGATCCCTCAGACCCTTTTAGTCAGTGTGGAAAATC
TCTAGCAGCATGTGAGCAAAAGGCCAGCAAAAGGCCAGGAACCGTAAAAAGGCCGCGTTGCTGGCGTTTT
TCCATAGGCTCCGCCCCCCTGACGAGCATCACAAAAATCGACGCTCAAGTCAGAGGTGGCGAAACCCGAC
AGGACTATAAAGATACCAGGCGTTTCCCCCTGGAAGCTCCCTCGTGCGCTCTCCTGTTCCGACCCTGCCG
CTTACCGGATACCTGTCCGCCTTTCTCCCTTCGGGAAGCGTGGCGCTTTCTCATAGCTCACGCTGTAGGT
ATCTCAGTTCGGTGTAGGTCGTTCGCTCCAAGCTGGGCTGTGTGCACGAACCCCCCGTTCAGCCCGACCG
CTGCGCCTTATCCGGTAACTATCGTCTTGAGTCCAACCCGGTAAGACACGACTTATCGCCACTGGCAGCA
GCCACTGGTAACAGGATTAGCAGAGCGAGGTATGTAGGCGGTGCTACAGAGTTCTTGAAGTGGTGGCCTA
ACTACGGCTACACTAGAAGAACAGTATTTGGTATCTGCGCTCTGCTGAAGCCAGTTACCTTCGGAAAAAG
AGTTGGTAGCTCTTGATCCGGCAAACAAACCACCGCTGGTAGCGGTGGTTTTTTTGTTTGCAAGCAGCAG
ATTACGCGCAGAAAAAAAGGATCTCAAGAAGATCCTTTGATCTTTTCTACGGGGTCTGACGCTCAGTGGA
ACGAAAACTCACGTTAAGGGATTTTGGTCATGAGATTATCAAAAAGGATCTTCACCTAGATCCTTTTAAA
TTAAAAATGAAGTTTTAAATCAATCTAAAGTATATATGAGTAAACTTGGTCTGACAGTTACCAATGCTTA
ATCAGTGAGGCACCTATCTCAGCGATCTGTCTATTTCGTTCATCCATAGTTGCCTGACTCCCCGTCGTGT
AGATAACTACGATACGGGAGGGCTTACCATCTGGCCCCAGTGCTGCAATGATACCGCGAGACCCACGCTC
ACCGGCTCCAGATTTATCAGCAATAAACCAGCCAGCCGGAAGGGCCGAGCGCAGAAGTGGTCCTGCAACT
TTATCCGCCTCCATCCAGTCTATTAATTGTTGCCGGGAAGCTAGAGTAAGTAGTTCGCCAGTTAATAGTT
TGCGCAACGTTGTTGCCATTGCTACAGGCATCGTGGTGTCACGCTCGTCGTTTGGTATGGCTTCATTCAG
CTCCGGTTCCCAACGATCAAGGCGAGTTACATGATCCCCCATGTTGTGCAAAAAAGCGGTTAGCTCCTTC
GGTCCTCCGATCGTTGTCAGAAGTAAGTTGGCCGCAGTGTTATCACTCATGGTTATGGCAGCACTGCATA
ATTCTCTTACTGTCATGCCATCCGTAAGATGCTTTTCTGTGACTGGTGAGTACTCAACCAAGTCATTCTG
AGAATAGTGTATGCGGCGACCGAGTTGCTCTTGCCCGGCGTCAATACGGGATAATACCGCGCCACATAGC
AGAACTTTAAAAGTGCTCATCATTGGAAAACGTTCTTCGGGGCGAAAACTCTCAAGGATCTTACCGCTGT
TGAGATCCAGTTCGATGTAACCCACTCGTGCACCCAACTGATCTTCAGCATCTTTTACTTTCACCAGCGT
TTCTGGGTGAGCAAAAACAGGAAGGCAAAATGCCGCAAAAAAGGGAATAAGGGCGACACGGAAATGTTGA
ATACTCATACTCTTCCTTTTTCAATATTATTGAAGCATTTATCAGGGTTATTGTCTCATGAGCGGATACA
TATTTGAATGTATTTAGAAAAATAAACAAATAGGGGTTCCGCGCACATTTCCCCGAAAAGTGCCACCTGA
CG
